Addgene plasmid #196296: pS-sg:GFP
Purpose: 35S promoter-driven expression of the positive-sense TSWV S RNA segment encoding sgRNA:GFP fusion in place of viral NSs
Depositing lab: Zhenghe Li. Depositing organization: Zhejiang University. Publication: Engineered biocontainable RNA virus vectors for non-transgenic genome editing across crop species and genotypes. Liu Q, Zhao C, Sun K, Deng Y, Li Z. Mol Plant. 2023 Mar 6;16(3):616-631. doi: 10.1016/j.molp.2023.02.003. Epub 2023 Feb 7. PubMed 36751129.
Backbone
  Vector backbone: pCB301-2μ-HDV
  Vector type: Plant Expression, CRISPR
Growth in bacteria
  Bacterial resistance: Kanamycin, 50 μg/mL
  Growth temperature: 37°C
  Growth strain: DH5alpha
  Copy number: Low Copy
Gene/Insert
  Gene/Insert name: Full length TSWV S antigenome encoding sgRNA:GFP fusion in place of viral NSs (alt name: SpeI-BsaI-BsaI-Scaffold-GFP-SpeI)
  gRNA/shRNA sequence: gagaccgaggtccgaggtctcc
  Species: Synthetic
  Promoter: duplicated cauliflower mosaic virus 35S promoter
  Cloning method: Restriction Enzyme; 5′ cloning site SpeI (not destroyed); 3′ cloning site SpeI (not destroyed)
  Sequencing primers: 5′ 35S promoter/forward primer: CTATCCTTCGCAAGACCCTTC; 3′ Nos terminator/reverse primer: TCATCGCAAGACCGGCAA
Terms and licenses: Academic/Nonprofit Terms; Industry Terms: Not Available to Industry
How to cite: pS-sg:GFP was a gift from Zhenghe Li (Addgene plasmid # 196296 ; http://n2t.net/addgene:196296 ; RRID:Addgene_196296)
