[The description below was written by a language model from this plasmid's Addgene catalogue record and pLannotate feature annotations shown in this document.]
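Description:
pS-sg:GFP is a plant expression and CRISPR plasmid built on the mini binary backbone pCB301-2μ-HDV, designed to launch an engineered S genome segment of tomato spotted wilt virus (TSWV) from DNA. The backbone carries the broad-host-range incP oriV together with its replication protein gene trfA and a kanamycin resistance gene, giving low-copy maintenance in bacteria. Nopaline-type left and right T-DNA border repeats flank the expression cassette, as expected for Agrobacterium-mediated delivery into plant cells. A yeast 2μ origin and the TRP1 auxotrophic marker are also present, which would allow propagation and selection in yeast. An f1 origin and small rop, bom and lacZα fragments are annotated as backbone remnants.

The payload is a full-length TSWV S antigenome transcribed from a duplicated-enhancer CaMV 35S promoter. It is followed by a hepatitis delta virus ribozyme, which self-cleaves to trim the transcript to a defined viral 3′ end, and then by the NOS terminator. The S segment is ambisense, and the feature table reflects this: the nucleocapsid (N) gene lies on the forward strand, while the cassette that replaces the viral NSs gene lies on the opposite strand. That cassette, bounded by retained SpeI sites, comprises a pair of BsaI sites for inserting a spacer, the Streptococcus pyogenes Cas9 guide RNA scaffold and EGFP, so that an sgRNA:GFP fusion is expressed in place of NSs. The listed guide entry matches this BsaI placeholder rather than a targeting spacer. The construct supplies a guide RNA plus a fluorescent infection reporter within a TSWV-based vector system for non-transgenic genome editing in crops. The other viral segments and Cas9 are not encoded on this plasmid.
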