Features (pLannotate 1.2.2; 20 found; start..end, strand, type, name):
      1..21      -  misc_feature   MCS (fragment): pUC18/19 multiple cloning site
     96..766     +  promoter       CaMV 35S promoter (enhanced): cauliflower mosaic virus 35S promoter with a duplicated enhancer region
    917..1690    +  CDS            N: NCAP_TSWVH - Experimental evidence at transcript level: Swiss-Prot protein existence level 2. Encapsidates the RNA. From Tomato spotted wilt virus (strain Hawaiian) (TSWV).
   2241..2960    -  CDS            EGFP: the original enhanced GFP (Yang et al., 1996) mammalian codon-optimized
   2967..3042    -  misc_RNA       gRNA scaffold: guide RNA scaffold for the Streptococcus pyogenes CRISPR/Cas9 system
   3157..3248    +  ncRNA          HDV ribozyme: Accession: RF00094 - Hepatitis delta virus ribozyme
   3258..3510    +  terminator     NOS terminator: nopaline synthase terminator and poly(A) signal
   3558..3582    +  misc_feature   RB T-DNA repeat: right border repeat from nopaline C58 T-DNA
   3710..5052    -  rep_origin     2μ ori: yeast 2μ plasmid origin of replication
   5120..5155    +  CDS            rop (fragment): Rop protein, which maintains plasmids at low copy number; rop
   5257..5306    +  misc_feature   bom (fragment): basis of mobility region from pBR322
   5445..5592    +  promoter       TRP1 promoter: S. cerevisiae TRP1
   5593..6267    +  CDS            TRP1: phosphoribosylanthranilate isomerase, required for tryptophan biosynthesis; S. cerevisiae TRP1; yeast auxotrophic marker
   6318..6369    +  misc_feature   bom (fragment): basis of mobility region from pBR322
   6397..6825    -  rep_origin     f1 ori (sequence partly withheld): f1 bacteriophage origin of replication; arrow indicates direction of (+) strand synthesis
   6829..6895    -  CDS            lacZα (fragment): LacZα fragment of β-galactosidase; lacZ fragment
   6941..8089    -  CDS            trfA: trans-acting replication protein that binds to and activates oriV
   8388..9182    -  CDS            KanR: aminoglycoside phosphotransferase; aphA-3; confers resistance to kanamycin
   9391..10022   -  rep_origin     oriV: incP origin of replication
  10102..10126   +  misc_feature   LB T-DNA repeat: left border repeat from nopaline C58 T-DNA
>Addgene plasmid #196296 | pS-sg:GFP | addgene full sequence | sequence record 389821 | Addgene NGS Result
AAGCTTGCATGCCTGCAGGTCAACATGGTGGAGCACGACACACTTGTCTACTCCAAAAATATCAAAGATA
CAGTCTCAGAAGACCAAAGGGCAATTGAGACTTTTCAACAAAGGGTAATATCCGGAAACCTCCTCGGATT
CCATTGCCCAGCTATCTGTCACTTTATTGTGAAGATAGTGGAAAAGGAAGGTGGCTCCTACAAATGCCAT
CATTGCGATAAAGGAAAGGCCATCGTTGAAGATGCCTCTGCCGACAGTGGTCCCAAAGATGGACCCCCAC
CCACGAGGAGCATCGTGGAAAAAGAAGACGTTCCAACCACGTCTTCAAAGCAAGTGGATTGATGTGATAA
CATGGTGGAGCACGACACACTTGTCTACTCCAAAAATATCAAAGATACAGTCTCAGAAGACCAAAGGGCA
ATTGAGACTTTTCAACAAAGGGTAATATCCGGAAACCTCCTCGGATTCCATTGCCCAGCTATCTGTCACT
TTATTGTGAAGATAGTGGAAAAGGAAGGTGGCTCCTACAAATGCCATCATTGCGATAAAGGAAAGGCCAT
CGTTGAAGATGCCTCTGCCGACAGTGGTCCCAAAGATGGACCCCCACCCACGAGGAGCATCGTGGAAAAA
GAAGACGTTCCAACCACGTCTTCAAAGCAAGTGGATTGATGTGATATCTCCACTGACGTAAGGGATGACG
CACAATCCCACTATCCTTCGCAAGACCCTTCCTCTATATAAGGAAGTTCATTTCATTTGGAGAGGAGAGC
AATTGTGTCAATTTTATTCAAACCTTAACACTCAGTCTTACAAATCATCACATTAAAACCCTAAGAAACG
ACTGCGGAATACAGAGTTGTACTTTCGCACCTTGAATTACATACGGTCAAAGCATATAACAACTTCTACG
ATCATCATGTCTAAGGTTAAGCTCACTAAGGAAAACATTGTTGCTTTGTTGACACAAGGCAAAGATCTTG
AATTTGAAGAAGATCAGAATCTGGTAGCATTTAACTTCAAGACTTTTTGTCTGGAAAACCTTGACCAGAT
CAAGAAGATGAGCATTATTTCATGTCTGACATTCCTGAAGAATCGTCAGAGTATAATGAAGGTTATTAAG
CAAAGTGATTTTACTTTTGGCAAAATCACTATAAAGAAAACTTCAGACAGGATTGGAGCCACTGACATGA
CCTTCAGAAGGCTTGATAGCTTGATCAGGGTCAGGCTTGTCGAGGAAACTGGGAATTCTGAGAATCTCAA
TACTATCAAATCTAAGATTGCTTCTCACCCTCTGATTCAAGCCTATGGATTACCTCTTGATGATGCAAAG
TCTGTGAGGCTTGCCATAATGCTGGGAGGTAGCTTACCTCTTATTGCTTCAGTTGATAGCTTTGAGATGA
TCAGTGTTGTCTTGGCTATATATCAGGATGCAAAATACAAAGACCTCGGGATCGATCCAAAGAAGTATGA
CACCAGGGAAGCCTTAGGAAAAGTTTGCACTGTGCTAAAAAGCAAAGCATTTGAAATGAATGAAGATCAG
GTGAAGAAAGGGAAAGAGTATGCTGCTATACTTAGCTCCAGCAATCCTAATGCTAAAGGAAGTATTGCTA
TGGAACATTACAGTGAAACTCTTAACAAGTTCTATGAAATGTTCGGGGTTAAAAAACAGACAAAACTTGC
AGAACTTGCTTAAAAGCAGTTGTAAGTTAAATTATAAAAAAGCCTATAAATATATAAAGCTTTCTTTATC
TTTATTGCTTGTGCTTGCTTAGTGTGTTAAATTTAAAATAAGTGTGTTTAATTAAAGTTTGCTTTCTGTG
TGTTGTGCTTAATAATAAACAAAATAACAAAAACAACAAAAAACATAAAATAAAAATAAGAAAAAATAAA
ATAAAATAAAATAAAATAAATAAATAAAAATAAAAATAAAATAAAAACAAAAAACAAAAAACAAAAAACA
AAACAAAACCCAAATTTGGCCAAAATTGTCCCTTTCGGGATCTTTTTGGGTTTTTGTTTTTTAATTTTTT
GTTGTTTTTATTTCATTTTTTGATTTTTGTTTGATTTTGTTTCATTTTTTGATTTTTGTTTCATTTTGAT
TTTATTTTTATTTTTATTTTTATTTTTATGGTTTCTATTAAACAGGAGAAATTCAAAAGAAATGACAAAA
CAGAGAAATAATTATGAGTAAAGAAAGAAAATAAACATAACATAATTAGGAAAAGCTGGACACGGCAAGA
TTACTTGTACAGCTCGTCCATGCCGAGAGTGATCCCGGCGGCGGTCACGAACTCCAGCAGGACCATGTGA
TCGCGCTTCTCGTTGGGGTCTTTGCTCAGGGCGGACTGGGTGCTCAGGTAGTGGTTGTCGGGCAGCGGCA
CGGGGCCGTCGCCGATGGGGGTGTTCTGCTGGTAGTGGTCGGCGAGCTGCACGCTGCCGTCCTCGATGTT
GTGGCGGATCTTGAAGTTCACCTTGATGCCGTTCTTCTGCTTGTCGGCCATGATATAGACGTTGTGGCTG
TTGTAGTTGTACTCCAGCTTGTGCCCCAGGATGTTGCCGTCCTCCTTGAAGTCGATGCCCTTCAGCTCGA
TGCGGTTCACCAGGGTGTCGCCCTCGAACTTCACCTCGGCGCGGGTCTTGTAGTTGCCGTCGTCCTTGAA
GAAGATGGTGCGCTCCTGGACGTAGCCTTCGGGCATGGCGGACTTGAAGAAGTCGTGCTGCTTCATGTGG
TCGGGGTAGCGGCTGAAGCACTGCACGCCGTAGGTCAGGGTGGTCACGAGGGTGGGCCAGGGCACGGGCA
GCTTGCCGGTGGTGCAGATGAACTTCAGGGTCAGCTTGCCGTAGGTGGCATCGCCCTCGCCCTCGCCGGA
CACGCTGAACTTGTGGCCGTTTACGTCGCCGTCCAGCTCGACCAGGATGGGCACCACCCCGGTGAACAGC
TCCTCGCCCTTGCTCACCATACTAGTGCACCGACTCGGTGCCACTTTTTCAAGTTGATAACGGACTAGCC
TTATTTTAACTTGCTATTTCTAGCTCTAAAACCGAGACCGAGGTCCGAGGTCTCCACTAGTTATGGTTAT
TGGTACTGTGTTCTTATTACAGTATTGTGATTTTCTAAGTGAGGTTTGATTAAGAATAAAATTATGACAC
AATTGCTCTGGGTCGGCATGGCATCTCCACCTCCTCGCGGTCCGACCTGGGCATCCGAAGGAGGACGTCG
TCCACTCGGATGGCTAAGGGAGAGCTCGAATTTCCCCGATCGTTCAAACATTTGGCAATAAAGTTTCTTA
AGATTGAATCCTGTTGCCGGTCTTGCGATGATTATCATATAATTTCTGTTGAATTACGTTAAGCATGTAA
TAATTAACATGTAATGCATGACGTTATTTATGAGATGGGTTTTTATGATTAGAGTCCCGCAATTATACAT
TTAATACGCGATAGAAAACAAAATATAGCGCGCAAACTAGGATAAATTATCGCGCGCGGTGTCATCTATG
TTACTAGATCGGAATTCAGATTGTCGTTTCCCGCCTTCAGTTTAAACTATCAGTGTTTGACAGGATATAT
TGGCGGGTAAACCTAAGAGAAAAGAGCGTTTATTAGAATAATCGGATATTTAAAAGGGCGTGAAAAGGTT
TATCCGTTCGTCCATTTGTATGTGCATGCCAACCACAGGAGATCTCAGTAAAGCGAAAAGTGCCACCTGA
ACGAAGCATCTGTGCTTCATTTTGTAGAACAAAAATGCAACGCGAGAGCGCTAATTTTTCAAACAAAGAA
TCTGAGCTGCATTTTTACAGAACAGAAATGCAACGCGAAAGCGCTATTTTACCAACGAAGAATCTGTGCT
TCATTTTTGTAAAACAAAAATGCAACGCGAGAGCGCTAATTTTTCAAACAAAGAATCTGAGCTGCATTTT
TACAGAACAGAAATGCAACGCGAGAGCGCTATTTTACCAACAAAGAATCTATACTTCTTTTTTGTTCTAC
AAAAATGCATCCCGAGAGCGCTATTTTTCTAACAAAGCATCTTAGATTACTTTTTTTCTCCTTTGTGCGC
TCTATAATGCAGTCTCTTGATAACTTTTTGCACTGTAGGTCCGTTAAGGTTAGAAGAAGGCTACTTTGGT
GTCTATTTTCTCTTCCATAAAAAAAGCCTGACTCCACTTCCCGCGTTTACTGATTACTAGCGAAGCTGCG
GGTGCATTTTTTCAAGATAAAGGCATCCCCGATTATATTCTATACCGATGTGGATTGCGCATACTTTGTG
AACAGAAAGTGATAGCGTTGATGATTCTTCATTGGTCAGAAAATTATGAACGGTTTCTTCTATTTTGTCT
CTATATACTACGTATAGGAAATGTTTACATTTTCGTATTGTTTTCGATTCACTCTATGAATAGTTCTTAC
TACAATTTTTTTGTCTAAAGAGTAATACTAGAGATAAACATAAAAAATGTAGAGGTCGAGTTTAGATGCA
AGTTCAAGGAGCGAAAGGTGGATGGGTAGGTTATATAGGGATATAGCACAGAGATATATAGCAAAGAGAT
ACTTTTGAGCAATGTTTGTGGAAGCGGTATTCGCAATATTTTAGTAGCTCGTTACAGTCCGGTGCGTTTT
TGGTTTTTTGAAAGTGCGTCTTCAGAGCGCTTTTGGTTTTCAAAAGCGCTCTGAAGTTCCTATACTTTCT
AGAGAATAGGAACTTCGGAATAGGAACTTCAAAGCGTTTCCGAAAACGAGCGCTTCCGAAAATGCAACGC
GAGCTGCGCACATACAGCTCACTGTTCACGTCGCACCTATATCTGCGTGTTGCCTGTATATATATATACA
TGAGAAGAACGGCATAGTGCGTGTTTATGCTTAAATGCGTACTTATATGCGTCTATTTATGTAGGATGAA
AGGTAGTCTAGTACCTCCTGTGATATTATCCCATTCCATGCGGGGTATCGTATGCTTCCTTCAGCACTAC
CCTTTAGCTGTTCTATATGCTGCCACTCCTCAATTGGATTAGTCTCATCCTTCAATGCTATCATTTCCTT
TGATATTGGATCATACTAAGAAACCATTATTATCATGACATTAACCTATAAAAATAGGCGTATCACGAGG
CCCTTTCGTCTCGCGCGTTTCGGTGATGACGGTGAAAACCTCTGACACATGCAGCTCCCGGAGACGGTCA
CAGCTTGTCTGTAAGCGGATGCCGGGAGCAGACAAGCCCGTCAGGGCGCGTCAGCGGGTGTTGGCGGGTG
TCGGGGCTGGCTTAACTATGCGGCATCAGAGCAGATTGTACTGAGAGTGCACCATAGATCAACGACATTA
CTATATATATAATATAGGAAGCATTTAATAGAACAGCATCGTAATATATGTGTACTTTGCAGTTATGACG
CCAGATGGCAGTAGTGGAAGATATTCTTTATTGAAAAATAGCTTGTCACCTTACGTACAATCTTGATCCG
GAGCTTTTCTTTTTTTGCCGATTAAGAATTAATTCGGTCGAAAAAAGAAAAGGAGAGGGCCAAGAGGGAG
GGCATTGGTGACTATTGAGCACGTGAGTATACGTGATTAAGCACACAAAGGCAGCTTGGAGTATGTCTGT
TATTAATTTCACAGGTAGTTCTGGTCCATTGGTGAAAGTTTGCGGCTTGCAGAGCACAGAGGCCGCAGAA
TGTGCTCTAGATTCCGATGCTGACTTGCTGGGTATTATATGTGTGCCCAATAGAAAGAGAACAATTGACC
CGGTTATTGCAAGGAAAATTTCAAGTCTTGTAAAAGCATATAAAAATAGTTCAGGCACTCCGAAATACTT
GGTTGGCGTGTTTCGTAATCAACCTAAGGAGGATGTTTTGGCTCTGGTCAATGATTACGGCATTGATATC
GTCCAACTGCATGGAGATGAGTCGTGGCAAGAATACCAAGAGTTCCTCGGTTTGCCAGTTATTAAAAGAC
TCGTATTTCCAAAAGACTGCAACATACTACTCAGTGCAGCTTCACAGAAACCTCATTCGTTTATTCCCTT
GTTTGATTCAGAAGCAGGTGGGACAGGTGAACTTTTGGATTGGAACTCGATTTCTGACTGGGTTGGAAGG
CAAGAGAGCCCCGAAAGCTTACATTTTATGTTAGCTGGTGGACTGACGCCAGAAAATGTTGGTGATGCGC
TTAGATTAAATGGCGTTATTGGTGTTGATGTAAGCGGAGGTGTGGAGACAAATGGTGTAAAAGACTCTAA
CAAAATAGCAAATTTCGTCAAAAATGCTAAGAAATAGGTTATTACTGAGTAGTATTTATTTAAGTATTGT
TTGTGCACTTGCCGATCTATGCGGTGTGAAATACCGCACAGATGCGTAAGGAGAAAATACCGCATCAGGA
AATTGTAAGCGTTAATATTTTGTTAAAATTCGCGTTAAATTTTTGTTAAATCAGCTCATTTTTTAACCAA
TAGGCCGAAATCGGCAAAATCCCTTATAAATCAAAAGAATAGACCGAGATAGGGT
[37 nt withheld, positions 6496-6532]
AAAGAACGTGGACTCCAACGTCAAAGG
[49 nt withheld, positions 6560-6608]
T
[91 nt withheld, positions 6610-6700]
G
[124 nt withheld, positions 6702-6825]
CCATTCGCCATTCAGGCTGCGCAACTGTTGGGAAGGGCGATCGGTGCGGGCCTCTTCGCTATTACGCCAG
ATCCTTGCTGGCTGAACCCCCAGCCGGAACTGACCCCACAAGGCCCTAGCGTTTGCAATGCACCAGGTCA
TCATTGACCCAGGCGTGTTCCACCAGGCCGCTGCCTCGCAACTCTTCGCAGGCTTCGCCGACCTGCTCGC
GCCACTTCTTCACGCGGGTGGAATCCGATCCGCACATGAGGCGGAAGGTTTCCAGCTTGAGCGGGTACGG
CTCCCGGTGCGAGCTGAAATAGTCGAACATCCGTCGGGCCGTCGGCGACAGCTTGCGGTACTTCTCCCAT
ATGAATTTCGTGTAGTGGTCGCCAGCAAACAGCACGACGATTTCCTCGTCGATCAGGACCTGGCAACGGG
ACGTTTTCTTGCCACGGTCCAGGACGCGGAAGCGGTGCAGCAGCGACACCGATTCCAGGTGCCCAACGCG
GTCGGACGTGAAGCCCATCGCCGTCGCCTGTAGGCGCGACAGGCATTCCTCGGCCTTCGTGTAATACCGG
CCATTGATCGACCAGCCCAGGTCCTGGCAAAGCTCGTAGAACGTGAAGGTGATCGGCTCGCCGATAGGGG
TGCGCTTCGCGTACTCCAACACCTGCTGCCACACCAGTTCGTCATCGTCGGCCCGCAGCTCGACGCCGGT
GTAGGTGATCTTCACGTCCTTGTTGACGTGGAAAATGACCTTGTTTTGCAGCGCCTCGCGCGGGATTTTC
TTGTTGCGCGTGGTGAACAGGGCAGAGCGGGCCGTGTCGTTTGGCATCGCTCGCATCGTGTCCGGCCACG
GCGCAATATCGAACAAGGAAAGCTGCATTTCCTTGATCTGCTGCTTCGTGTGTTTCAGCAACGCGGCCTG
CTTGGCCTCGCTGACCTGTTTTGCCAGGTCCTCGCCGGCGGTTTTTCGCTTCTTGGTCGTCATAGTTCCT
CGCGTGTCGATGGTCATCGACTTCGCCAAACCTGCCGCCTCCTGTTCGAGACGACGCGAACGCTCCACGG
CGGCCGATGGCGCGGGCAGGGCAGGGGGAGCCAGTTGCACGCTGTCGCGCTCGATCTTGGCCGTAGCTTG
CTGGGCCATCGAGCCGACGGACTGGAAGGTTTCGCGGGGCGCACGCATGACGGTGCGGCTTGCGATGGTT
TCGGCATCCTCGGCGGAAAACCCCGCGTCGATCAGTTCTTGCCTGTATGCCTTCCGGTCAAACGTCCGAT
TCATTCACCCTCCTTGCGGGATTGCCCCGACTCACGCCGGGGCAATGTGCCCTTATTCCTGATTTGACCC
GCCTGGTGCCTTGGTGTCCAGATAATCCACCTTATCGGCAATGAAGTCGGTCCCGTAGACCGTCTGGCCG
TCCTTCTCGTACTTGGTATTCCGAATCTTGCCCTGCACGAATACCAGCGACCCCTTGCCCAAATACTTGC
CGTGGGCCTCGGCCTGAGAGCCAAAACACTTGATGCGGAAGAAGTCGGTGCGCTCCTGCTTGTCGCCGGC
ATCGTTGCGCCACATCTAGGTACTAAAACAATTCATCCAGTAAAATATAATATTTTATTTTCTCCCAATC
AGGCTTGATCCCCAGTAAGTCAAAAAATAGCTCGACATACTGTTCTTCCCCGATATCCTCCCTGATCGAC
CGGACGCAGAAGGCAATGTCATACCACTTGTCCGCCCTGCCGCTTCTCCCAAGATCAATAAAGCCACTTA
CTTTGCCATCTTTCACAAAGATGTTGCTGTCTCCCAGGTCGCCGTGGGAAAAGACAAGTTCCTCTTCGGG
CTTTTCCGTCTTTAAAAAATCATACAGCTCGCGCGGATCTTTAAATGGGGTGTCTTCTTCCCAGTTTTCG
CAATCCACATCGGCCAGATCGTTATTCAGTAAGTAATCCAATTCGGCTAAGCGGCTGTCTAAGCTATTCG
TATAGGGACAATCCGATATGTCGATGGAGTGAAAGAGCCTGATGCACTCCGCATACAGCTCGATAATCTT
TTCAGGGCTTTGTTCATCTTCATACTCTTCCGAGCAAAGGACGCCATCGGCCTCACTCATGAGCAGATTG
CTCCAGCCATCATGCCGTTCAAGGTGCAGGACCTTTGGAACAGGCAGCTTTCCTTCCAGCCATAGCATCA
TGTCCTTTTCCCGTTCCACATCATAGGTGGTCCCTTTATACCGGCTGTCCGTCATTTTTAAATATAGGTT
TTCATTTTCTCCCACCAGCTTATATACCTTAGCAGGAGACATTCCTTCCGTATCTTTTACGCAGCGGTAT
TTTTCGATCAGTTTTTTCAATTCCGGTGATATTCTCATTTTAGCCATTTATTATTTCCTTCCTCTTTTCT
ACAGTATTTAAAGATACCCCAAGAAGCTAATTATAACAAGACGAACTCCAATTCACTGTTCCTTGCATTC
TAAAACTTTAAATACCAGAAAACAGCTTTTTCAAAGTTGTTTTCAAAGTTGGCGTATAACATAGTATCGA
CGGAGCCGATTTTGAAACCACAATTATGGGTGATGCTGCAACTCGAGCGGGCCGGGAGGGTTCGAGAAGG
GGGGGCACCCCCCTTCGGCGTGCGCGGTCACGCGCACAGGGCGCAGCCCTGGTTAAAAACAAGGTTTATA
AATATTGGTTTAAAAGCAGGTTAAAAGACAGGTTAGCGGTGGCCGAAAAACGGGCGGAAACCCTTGCAAA
TGCTGGATTTTCTGCCTGTGGACAGCCCCTCAAATGTCAATAGGTGCGCCCCTCATCTGTCAGCACTCTG
CCCCTCAAGTGTCAAGGATCGCGCCCCTCATCTGTCAGTAGTCGCGCCCCTCAAGTGTCAATACCGCAGG
GCACTTATCCCCAGGCTTGTCCACATCATCTGTGGGAAACTCGCGTAAAATCAGGCGTTTTCGCCGATTT
GCGAGGCTGGCCAGCTCCACGTCGCCGGCCGAAATCGAGCCTGCCCCTCATCTGTCAACGCCGCGCCGGG
TGAGTCGGCCCCTCAAGTGTCAACGTCCGCCCCTCATCTGTCAGTGAGGGCCAAGTTTTCCGCGAGGTAT
CCACAACGCCGGCGGCCGCGGTGTCTCGCACACGGCTTCGACGGCGTTTCTGGCGCGTTTGCAGGGCCAT
AGACGGCCGCCAGCCCAGCGGCGAGGGCAACCAGCCCGGTGAGCGTCTCTAGTGGACTGATGGGCTGCCT
GTATCGAGTGGTGATTTTGTGCCGAGCTGCCGGTCGGGGAGCTGTTGGCTGGCTGGTGGCAGGATATATT
GTGGTGTAAACAAATTGACGCTTAGACAACTTAATAACACATTGCGGACGTTTTTAATGTACTGGGGTGG
TTTT
